Addgene plasmid #100430: pCMV_mEm_4GS_LF82_282
Purpose: Mammalian expression of E. coli LF82_282 CDS fused to mEmerald
Depositing lab: Alan Huett. Depositing organization: University of Nottingham. Publication: A multi-phenotypic imaging screen to identify bacterial effectors by exogenous expression in a HeLa cell line. Collins A, Huett A. Sci Data. 2018 May 15;5:180081. doi: 10.1038/sdata.2018.81. PubMed 29762554.
Backbone
  Vector backbone: pCMV
  Backbone size w/o insert (bp): 4502
  Vector type: Mammalian Expression
Growth in bacteria
  Bacterial resistance: Ampicillin, 100 μg/mL
  Growth temperature: 37°C
  Growth strain: XL1 Blue
  Copy number: High Copy
Gene/Insert
  Gene/Insert name: LF82_282
  Insert size (bp): 1335
  Promoter: CMV
  Tag / fusion protein: mEmerald (N terminal on backbone)
  Cloning method: Ligation Independent Cloning
  Sequencing primers: 5′ ACTTCTGCTCTAAAAGCTGCGG; 3′ CACTGCATTCTAGTTGTGGTTTGTC
Terms and licenses: Academic/Nonprofit Terms; Industry Terms: Not Available to Industry
How to cite: pCMV_mEm_4GS_LF82_282 was a gift from Alan Huett (Addgene plasmid # 100430 ; http://n2t.net/addgene:100430 ; RRID:Addgene_100430)
