[The description below was written by a language model from this plasmid's Addgene catalogue record and pLannotate feature annotations shown in this document.]
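Description:
pCMV_mEm_4GS_LF82_282 is a mammalian expression plasmid built on a pCMV backbone (4,502 bp without insert; 5,837 bp in the sequenced record) that expresses an Escherichia coli LF82 coding sequence, LF82_282, as a fusion to the green fluorescent protein mEmerald. In bacteria it is maintained by a high-copy ColE1/pUC-type origin and selected with ampicillin through the β-lactamase gene and its own promoter. The annotation also picks up remnants of pUC/pBR322 ancestry (fragments of lacZα, lacI, rop, the bom region, and the lac promoter, operator and CAP site), which appear to be backbone leftovers with no role in the expression cassette. No mammalian selection marker is annotated, which suggests transient transfection.

The expression cassette consists of the human cytomegalovirus immediate-early enhancer and promoter, followed by a modified SV40 intron with splice donor and acceptor sites, which generally improves transcript processing and expression. Next comes the mEmerald open reading frame. The 1,335 bp LF82_282 insert, introduced by ligation-independent cloning, is not annotated by name, but it fits the unannotated interval between the end of mEmerald and the SV40 polyadenylation signal, consistent with the N-terminal placement of the tag. The "4GS" in the name probably denotes a glycine-serine linker between the two, although the record does not describe it. The polyadenylation signal is annotated on the reverse strand; the record does not comment on this.

According to the deposit information, the construct comes from a collection used in a multi-phenotypic imaging screen that identified candidate bacterial effectors by exogenous expression in HeLa cells. The fluorescent tag marks transfected cells and reports the localisation of the bacterial protein.
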