Features (pLannotate 1.2.2; 16 found; start..end, strand, type, name):
     44..143     +  misc_feature   bom (fragment): basis of mobility region from pBR322
    149..304     -  CDS            lacZα (fragment): LacZα fragment of β-galactosidase; lacZ fragment
    310..330     -  misc_feature   MCS (fragment): pUC18/19 multiple cloning site
    329..632     +  enhancer       CMV enhancer: human cytomegalovirus immediate early enhancer
    633..836     +  promoter       CMV promoter: human cytomegalovirus (CMV) immediate early promoter
    974..1070    +  intron         SV40 intron: modified SV40 intron with splice donor and acceptor sites
   1131..1847    +  CDS            mEmerald: mEmerald is a basic (constitutively fluorescent) green fluorescent protein published in 1998, derived from Aequorea victoria. It is reported to be a very rapidly-maturing monomer with moderate acid sensitivity.
   3278..3412    -  polyA_signal   SV40 poly(A) signal: SV40 polyadenylation signal
   3547..3563    -  protein_bind   lac operator: The lac repressor binds to the lac operator to inhibit transcription in E. coli. This inhibition can be relieved by adding lactose or isopropyl-β-D-thiogalactopyranoside (IPTG). lac repressor encoded by lacI
   3571..3601    -  promoter       lac promoter: promoter for the E. coli lac operon
   3616..3637    -  protein_bind   CAP binding site: CAP binding activates transcription in the presence of cAMP. E. coli catabolite activator protein
   3650..3742    -  CDS            lacI (fragment): lac repressor; lacI; The lac repressor binds to the lac operator to inhibit transcription in E. coli. This inhibition can be relieved by adding lactose or isopropyl-β-D-thiogalactopyranoside (IPTG).
   3925..4513    -  rep_origin     ori: high-copy-number ColE1/pMB1/pBR322/pUC origin of replication
   4684..5544    -  CDS            AmpR: β-lactamase; bla; confers resistance to ampicillin, carbenicillin, and related antibiotics
   5545..5649    -  promoter       AmpR promoter: bla
   5744..5779    +  CDS            rop (fragment): Rop protein, which maintains plasmids at low copy number; rop
>Addgene plasmid #100430 | pCMV_mEm_4GS_LF82_282 | addgene full sequence | sequence record 210131 | Addgene NGS Result
AAGCCCGTCAGGGCGCGTCAGCGGGTGTTGGCGGGTGTCGGGGCTGGCTTAACTATGCGGCATCAGAGCA
GATTGTACTGAGAGTGCACCATATGCGGTGTGAAATACCGCACAGATGCGTAAGGAGAAAATACCGCATC
AGGCGCCATTCGCCATTCAGGCTGCGCAACTGTTGGGAAGGGCGATCGGTGCGGGCCTCTTCGCTATTAC
GCCAGCTGGCGAAAGGGGGATGTGCTGCAAGGCGATTAAGTTGGGTAACGCCAGGGTTTTCCCAGTCACG
ACGTTGTAAAACGACGGCCAGTGAGTTCGAGCTTGCATGCCTGCAGGTCGTTACATAACTTACGGTAAAT
GGCCCGCCTGGCTGACCGCCCAACGACCCCCGCCCATTGACGTCAATAATGACGTATGTTCCCATAGTAA
CGCCAATAGGGACTTTCCATTGACGTCAATGGGTGGAGTATTTACGGTAAACTGCCCACTTGGCAGTACA
TCAAGTGTATCATATGCCAAGTACGCCCCCTATTGACGTCAATGACGGTAAATGGCCCGCCTGGCATTAT
GCCCAGTACATGACCTTATGGGACTTTCCTACTTGGCAGTACATCTACGTATTAGTCATCGCTATTACCA
TGGTGATGCGGTTTTGGCAGTACATCAATGGGCGTGGATAGCGGTTTGACTCACGGGGATTTCCAAGTCT
CCACCCCATTGACGTCAATGGGAGTTTGTTTTGGCACCAAAATCAACGGGACTTTCCAAAATGTCGTAAC
AACTCCGCCCCATTGACGCAAATGGGCGGTAGGCGTGTACGGTGGGAGGTCTATATAAGCAGAGCTCGTT
TAGTGAACCGTCAGATCGCCTGGAGACGCCATCCACGCTGTTTTGACCTCCATAGAAGACACCGGGACCG
ATCCAGCCTCCGGACTCTAGAGGATCCGGTACTAGAGGAACTGAAAAACCAGAAAGTTAACTGGTAAGTT
TAGTCTTTTTGTCTTTTATTTCAGGTCCCGGATCCGGTGGTGGTGCAAATCAAAGAACTGCTCCTCAGTG
GATGTTGCCTTTACTTCTAGGCCTGTACGGAAGTGTTACTTCTGCTCTAAAAGCTGCGGAATTGTACCCG
CGGGCCCACCATGGTGAGCAAGGGCGAGGAGCTGTTCACCGGGGTGGTGCCCATCCTGGTCGAGCTGGAC
GGCGACGTAAACGGCCACAAGTTCAGCGTGTCCGGCGAGGGCGAGGGCGATGCCACCTACGGCAAGCTGA
CCCTGAAGTTCATCTGCACCACCGGCAAGCTGCCCGTGCCCTGGCCCACCCTCGTGACCACCTTGACCTA
CGGCGTGCAGTGCTTCGCCCGCTACCCCGACCACATGAAGCAGCACGACTTCTTCAAGTCCGCCATGCCC
GAAGGCTACGTCCAGGAGCGCACCATCTTCTTCAAGGACGACGGCAACTACAAGACCCGCGCCGAGGTGA
AGTTCGAGGGCGACACCCTGGTGAACCGCATCGAGCTGAAGGGCATCGACTTCAAGGAGGACGGCAACAT
CCTGGGGCACAAGCTGGAGTACAACTACAACAGCCACAAGGTCTATATCACCGCCGACAAGCAGAAGAAC
GGCATCAAGGTGAACTTCAAGACCCGCCACAACATCGAGGACGGCAGCGTGCAGCTCGCCGACCACTACC
AGCAGAACACCCCCATCGGCGACGGCCCCGTGCTGCTGCCCGACAACCACTACCTGAGCACCCAGTCCAA
GCTGAGCAAAGACCCCAACGAGAAGCGCGATCACATGGTCCTGCTGGAGTTCGTGACCGCCGCCGGGATC
ACTCTCGGCATGGACGAGCTGTACAAGCGAATTGGTGGAGGGGGCGGTTCCGGTGGCGGAGGTTCCCGAA
TTCGTCGACGGAGATCTGATATGTTTAGCTTAATCATGGCCGGAGAACCGGACGTTTTTGACCGCTGGCC
GTGTATGGACCCTGAGCTTAAAGAAGGCAAGGAAAGCTTCTCGATGTCCCGCATGCTGGAAGGCACCCCA
AGCGATATTTACAGTAAATTAACACCAATAAGACCCGATACCTTAAGAGAACTCGCCAAGTTACCGGTGT
TGTTCATGACCGAAATTTATACAAAAGATGATGAATATGATACAAACAAGTACATCAGGATCAGGCTTGG
GGAAATAAGAAATTTACGTAAAGATGGTGGCGATATTTTATTTTCTTTCAAGATTAATCATGATTTTGGA
GAAATAACAAATCCCCAAACGACATTATATAAAGAAACCCTAGGACTAGGATCTTTCGGGTTAAGTCGTA
CACATTGGGCAGTAAAAAATAAGGATTTGAATATTGTTCTGGAATTACTTGGTTTAAACCAAAAAAATAG
CCATCTGAAAGGTACAATCAAATTAAAAAAACAAACATACCCAGTAGTCGAGAATATTATAGATTATCTT
GATTTCATTAGGAAAAACTTTCGTGATGGTCTCATTACCTTTTATCGTGGACACTCTAAAAGCTCATATG
AGCTTGTCCCCTCTCTTTACAGAAAAAATCAAAACGGGACGTACAGGCATCTTGCTTCAGAATCTGATTT
AGTACGTGAAATACTCAGCGCAAGACCAAATGAATTTAAGGGGGATAAATTTACGATTGATAAACTTGTC
CGCATGCAGCATTATGGCTTGCCTACAAGACTCTTAGACATTACATCTAACCCACTGATAGCATTATATT
TTGCTTGCTGTTCGAACCCCGATGAAAACGGACAGGTGATTTCGTTTTCAACAAACAGAAAGAAAATTAA
ATATTTCGACTCAGATACAGTGAGCTGTATAGCAAACTTATCACTTTTATCTTACGAAGAGTTGGAAAAA
TTGTCTTCCATTGATGCCAGAAAAGGTAATATGGAGTTATTAGAACTCACTGATAAACTTGCAGACCTTA
TACAGAATGAAAAATCATATTTCAGAAACAGAATAAGCCCTGATGACTTAAAGAAAGTTGTTTTCCTTAA
GGCTAAAATAAATAATGAACGCATACAATCTCAGGCAGGAGCTTTTCTTCTGTTCGGACTTGATCCCATT
TTACCGGAAACAGATGCTGAGTTTCCTCTTAACAGAGTGGAGATAGCGAACAAAAATAAAATTCTGGAAG
AGCTGGCACAGCTTAATATATCCGAAAGCACTGTATATCCCAGCATGGAGAAAACGGCAGCAGAAATTAC
AAAAAAGTTTTTATCGGTATCATGAATCGGTACCCTCGAGAAGCTTGCGGCCGCGGGGATCCAGACATGA
TAAGATACATTGATGAGTTTGGACAAACCACAACTAGAATGCAGTGAAAAAAATGCTTTATTTGTGAAAT
TTGTGATGCTATTGCTTTATTTGTAACCATTATAAGCTGCAATAAACAAGTTAACAACAACAATTGCATT
CATTTTATGTTTCAGGTTCAGGGGGAGGTGTGGGAGGTTTTTTCGGATCCTCTAGAGTCGATCTGCAGGC
ATGCTAGCTTGGCGTAATCATGGTCATAGCTGTTTCCTGTGTGAAATTGTTATCCGCTCACAATTCCACA
CAACATACGAGCCGGAAGCATAAAGTGTAAAGCCTGGGGTGCCTAATGAGTGAGCTAACTCACATTAATT
GCGTTGCGCTCACTGCCCGCTTTCCAGTCGGGAAACCTGTCGTGCCAGCTGCATTAATGAATCGGCCAAC
GCGCGGGGAGAGGCGGTTTGCGTATTGGGCGCTCTTCCGCTTCCTCGCTCACTGACTCGCTGCGCTCGGT
CGTTCGGCTGCGGCGAGCGGTATCAGCTCACTCAAAGGCGGTAATACGGTTATCCACAGAATCAGGGGAT
AACGCAGGAAAGAACATGTGAGCAAAAGGCCAGCAAAAGGCCAGGAACCGTAAAAAGGCCGCGTTGCTGG
CGTTTTTCCATAGGCTCCGCCCCCCTGACGAGCATCACAAAAATCGACGCTCAAGTCAGAGGTGGCGAAA
CCCGACAGGACTATAAAGATACCAGGCGTTTCCCCCTGGAAGCTCCCTCGTGCGCTCTCCTGTTCCGACC
CTGCCGCTTACCGGATACCTGTCCGCCTTTCTCCCTTCGGGAAGCGTGGCGCTTTCTCATAGCTCACGCT
GTAGGTATCTCAGTTCGGTGTAGGTCGTTCGCTCCAAGCTGGGCTGTGTGCACGAACCCCCCGTTCAGCC
CGACCGCTGCGCCTTATCCGGTAACTATCGTCTTGAGTCCAACCCGGTAAGACACGACTTATCGCCACTG
GCAGCAGCCACTGGTAACAGGATTAGCAGAGCGAGGTATGTAGGCGGTGCTACAGAGTTCTTGAAGTGGT
GGCCTAACTACGGCTACACTAGAAGAACAGTATTTGGTATCTGCGCTCTGCTGAAGCCAGTTACCTTCGG
AAAAAGAGTTGGTAGCTCTTGATCCGGCAAACAAACCACCGCTGGTAGCGGTGGTTTTTTTGTTTGCAAG
CAGCAGATTACGCGCAGAAAAAAAGGATCTCAAGAAGATCCTTTGATCTTTTCTACGGGGTCTGACGCTC
AGTGGAACGAAAACTCACGTTAAGGGATTTTGGTCATGAGATTATCAAAAAGGATCTTCACCTAGATCCT
TTTAAATTAAAAATGAAGTTTTAAATCAATCTAAAGTATATATGAGTAAACTTGGTCTGACAGTTACCAA
TGCTTAATCAGTGAGGCACCTATCTCAGCGATCTGTCTATTTCGTTCATCCATAGTTGCCTGACTCCCCG
TCGTGTAGATAACTACGATACGGGAGGGCTTACCATCTGGCCCCAGTGCTGCAATGATACCGCGAGACCC
ACGCTCACCGGCTCCAGATTTATCAGCAATAAACCAGCCAGCCGGAAGGGCCGAGCGCAGAAGTGGTCCT
GCAACTTTATCCGCCTCCATCCAGTCTATTAATTGTTGCCGGGAAGCTAGAGTAAGTAGTTCGCCAGTTA
ATAGTTTGCGCAACGTTGTTGCCATTGCTACAGGCATCGTGGTGTCACGCTCGTCGTTTGGTATGGCTTC
ATTCAGCTCCGGTTCCCAACGATCAAGGCGAGTTACATGATCCCCCATGTTGTGCAAAAAAGCGGTTAGC
TCCTTCGGTCCTCCGATCGTTGTCAGAAGTAAGTTGGCCGCAGTGTTATCACTCATGGTTATGGCAGCAC
TGCATAATTCTCTTACTGTCATGCCATCCGTAAGATGCTTTTCTGTGACTGGTGAGTACTCAACCAAGTC
ATTCTGAGAATAGTGTATGCGGCGACCGAGTTGCTCTTGCCCGGCGTCAATACGGGATAATACCGCGCCA
CATAGCAGAACTTTAAAAGTGCTCATCATTGGAAAACGTTCTTCGGGGCGAAAACTCTCAAGGATCTTAC
CGCTGTTGAGATCCAGTTCGATGTAACCCACTCGTGCACCCAACTGATCTTCAGCATCTTTTACTTTCAC
CAGCGTTTCTGGGTGAGCAAAAACAGGAAGGCAAAATGCCGCAAAAAAGGGAATAAGGGCGACACGGAAA
TGTTGAATACTCATACTCTTCCTTTTTCAATATTATTGAAGCATTTATCAGGGTTATTGTCTCATGAGCG
GATACATATTTGAATGTATTTAGAAAAATAAACAAATAGGGGTTCCGCGCACATTTCCCCGAAAAGTGCC
ACCTGACGTCTAAGAAACCATTATTATCATGACATTAACCTATAAAAATAGGCGTATCACGAGGCCCTTT
CGTCTCGCGCGTTTCGGTGATGACGGTGAAAACCTCTGACACATGCAGCTCCCGGAGACGGTCACAGCTT
GTCTGTAAGCGGATGCCGGGAGCAGAC
