>Addgene plasmid #100430 | pCMV_mEm_4GS_LF82_282 | depositor partial sequence | sequence record 183746 | Sequence across LF82 gene insert region
CTCGGCATGGACGAGCTGTACAAGCGAATTGGTGGAGGGGGCGGTTCCGGTGGCGGAGGTTCCCGAATTC
GTCGACGGAGATCTGATATGTTTAGCTTAATCATGGCCGGAGAACCGGACGTTTTTGACCGCTGGCCGTG
TATGGACCCTGAGCTTAAAGAAGGCAAGGAAAGCTTCTCGATGTCCCGCATGCTGGAAGGCACCCCAAGC
GATATTTACAGTAAATTAACACCAATAAGACCCGATACCTTAAGAGAACTCGCCAAGTTACCGGTGTTGT
TCATGACCGAAATTTATACAAAAGATGATGAATATGATACAAACAAGTACATCAGGATCAGGCTTGGGGA
AATAAGAAATTTACGTAAAGATGGTGGCGATATTTTATTTTCTTTCAAGATTAATCATGATTTTGGAGAA
ATAACAAATCCCCAAACGACATTATATAAAGAAACCCTAGGACTAGGATCTTTCGGGTTAAGTCGTACAC
ATTGGGCAGTAAAAAATAAGGATTTGAATATTGTTCTGGAATTACTTGGTTTAAACCAAAAAAATAGCCA
TCTGAAAGGTACAATCAAATTAAAAAAACAAACATACCCAGTAGTCGAGAATATTATAGATTATCTTGAT
TTCATTAGGAAAAACTTTCGTGATGGTCTCATTACCTTTTATCGTGGACACTCTAAAAGCTCATATGAGC
TTGTCCCCTCTCTTTACAGAAAAAATCAAAACGGGACGTACAGGCATCTTGCTTCAGAATCTGATTTAGT
ACGTGAAATACTCAGCGCAAGACCAAATGAATTTAAGGGGGATAAATTTACGATTGATAAACTTGTCCGC
ATGCAGCATTATGGCTTGCCTACAAGACTCTTAGACATTACATCTAACCCACTGATAGCATTATATTTTG
CTTGCTGTTCGAACCCCGATGAAAACGGACAGGTGATTT
